Addgene plasmid #215749: MBD_R44Q-IFP2.0C
Purpose: Expresses binding-deficient R44Q mutant of MBD1 MBD domain fused to C-terminal part of IFP2.0 as negative control for 5mC detection in BiAD sensors
Depositing lab: Albert Jeltsch. Publication: Modular dual-color BiAD sensors for locus-specific readout of epigenome modifications in single cells. Kohler AR, Hausser J, Harsch A, Bernhardt S, Haussermann L, Brenner LM, Lungu C, Olayioye MA, Bashtrykov P, Jeltsch A. Cell Rep Methods. 2024 Mar 26:100739. doi: 10.1016/j.crmeth.2024.100739. PubMed 38554702.
Backbone
  Vector backbone: pcDNA3
  Vector type: Mammalian Expression
  Selectable markers: Neomycin (select with G418)
Growth in bacteria
  Bacterial resistance: Ampicillin, 100 μg/mL
  Growth temperature: 37°C
  Growth strain: DH5alpha
  Copy number: Unknown
Gene/Insert
  Gene/Insert name: IFP2.0C
  Promoter: CMV
  Cloning method: Gibson Cloning
  Sequencing primers: 5′ CGCAAATGGGCGGTAGGCGTG
Resource information
  A portion of this plasmid was derived from a plasmid made by: The vector containing the MBD domain of MBD1 with R44Q mutation was created in Lungu et al. 2017 (Addgene Plasmid #191394). mVenusC was replaced with IFP2.0C.
Terms and licenses: Academic/Nonprofit Terms; Industry Terms: Not Available to Industry
How to cite: MBD_R44Q-IFP2.0C was a gift from Albert Jeltsch (Addgene plasmid # 215749 ; http://n2t.net/addgene:215749 ; RRID:Addgene_215749)
