[The description below was written by a language model from this plasmid's Addgene catalogue record and pLannotate feature annotations shown in this document.]
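Description:
MBD_R44Q-IFP2.0C is a mammalian expression plasmid built on the pcDNA3 backbone (about 6.5 kb in the sequenced record). It is propagated in E. coli through a high-copy ColE1/pUC-type origin with ampicillin selection from the β-lactamase gene. An SV40 promoter–driven neomycin phosphotransferase cassette with an SV40 polyadenylation signal allows G418 selection of transfected mammalian cells. An f1 origin and flanking T7 and SP6 promoters are standard backbone carry-overs. The annotation also picks up small fragments (an attL3-like site, a truncated HIV-1 LTR match, ble and lacI pieces, a bom remnant) that appear to be cloning or backbone remnants rather than functional parts.

The payload is a single fusion open reading frame driven by the CMV immediate-early enhancer/promoter and terminated by the bovine growth hormone polyadenylation signal. It joins the methyl-CpG-binding domain of human MBD1, carrying the R44Q substitution that abolishes binding to 5-methylcytosine, to the C-terminal fragment of IFP2.0, a bacteriophytochrome-derived monomeric infrared fluorescent protein. According to the record, the construct was derived by Gibson cloning from an earlier MBD R44Q vector in which a C-terminal mVenus fragment was replaced with IFP2.0C.

The plasmid serves as a negative control in BiAD (bimolecular anchor detector) sensors. These sensors use split-fluorophore complementation: a signal arises when a detector module recognising an epigenetic mark and a partner module carrying the complementary fluorophore fragment are brought together at a locus. Because the R44Q domain cannot bind methylated DNA, it is used to show that the infrared signal seen with the wild-type MBD detector depends on 5mC recognition.
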