Features (pLannotate 1.2.2; 23 found; start..end, strand, type, name):
     31..83      -  misc_feature   bom (fragment): basis of mobility region from pBR322
    238..617     +  enhancer       CMV enhancer: human cytomegalovirus immediate early enhancer
    618..821     +  promoter       CMV promoter: human cytomegalovirus (CMV) immediate early promoter
    817..850     +  LTR            5' LTR (truncated) (fragment): truncated 5' long terminal repeat (LTR) from HIV-1
    866..884     +  promoter       T7 promoter: promoter for bacteriophage T7 RNA polymerase
    907..979     +  protein_bind   attL3 (fragment): mutant version of attL; recombination site for the Gateway® LR reaction LR Clonase™
   1046..1387    +  CDS            MBD1 (fragment): MBD1_HUMAN - Also known as CXXC3, PCM1. Experimental evidence at protein level: Swiss-Prot protein existence level 1. Transcriptional repressor that binds CpG islands in promoters where the DNA is methylated at position 5 of cytosine within CpG dinucleotides. Binding is abolished by the presence of 7-mG that is produced by DNA damage by methylmethanesulfonate (MMS). Acts as transcriptional repressor and plays a role in gene silencing by recruiting ATF7IP, which in turn recruits factors such as the histone methyltransferase SETDB1. Probably forms a complex with SETDB1 and ATF7IP that represses
   1424..1991    +  CDS            IFP2.0 (fragment): bacteriophytochrome-based monomeric infrared fluorescent protein (Yu et al., 2014)
   2012..2030    -  promoter       SP6 promoter: promoter for bacteriophage SP6 RNA polymerase
   2056..2280    +  polyA_signal   bGH poly(A) signal: bovine growth hormone polyadenylation signal
   2284..2305    +  promoter       SV40 promoter (fragment): SV40 enhancer and early promoter
   2326..2754    +  rep_origin     f1 ori (sequence partly withheld): f1 bacteriophage origin of replication; arrow indicates direction of (+) strand synthesis
   2768..3097    +  promoter       SV40 promoter: SV40 enhancer and early promoter
   3164..3955    +  CDS            neo: KKA2_KLEPN - Also known as kan, nptII. Experimental evidence at protein level: Swiss-Prot protein existence level 1. Resistance to kanamycin, neomycin, paromomycin, ribostamycin, butirosin and gentamicin B. From Klebsiella pneumoniae.
   3979..4137    +  CDS            ble (fragment): BLE_KLEPN - Experimental evidence at protein level: Swiss-Prot protein existence level 1. Binding protein with a strong affinity to the bleomycin family of antibiotics. Binds to CL990; an antimitotic-antibiotic compound. From Klebsiella pneumoniae.
   4132..4253    +  polyA_signal   SV40 poly(A) signal: SV40 polyadenylation signal
   4326..4342    -  protein_bind   lac operator: The lac repressor binds to the lac operator to inhibit transcription in E. coli. This inhibition can be relieved by adding lactose or isopropyl-β-D-thiogalactopyranoside (IPTG). lac repressor encoded by lacI
   4350..4380    -  promoter       lac promoter: promoter for the E. coli lac operon
   4395..4416    -  protein_bind   CAP binding site: CAP binding activates transcription in the presence of cAMP. E. coli catabolite activator protein
   4429..4521    -  CDS            lacI (fragment): lac repressor; lacI; The lac repressor binds to the lac operator to inhibit transcription in E. coli. This inhibition can be relieved by adding lactose or isopropyl-β-D-thiogalactopyranoside (IPTG).
   4704..5292    -  rep_origin     ori: high-copy-number ColE1/pMB1/pBR322/pUC origin of replication
   5463..6323    -  CDS            AmpR: β-lactamase; bla; confers resistance to ampicillin, carbenicillin, and related antibiotics
   6324..6428    -  promoter       AmpR promoter: bla
>Addgene plasmid #215749 | MBD_R44Q-IFP2.0C | addgene full sequence | sequence record 429621 | Addgene NGS Result
GTCGACGGATCGGGAGATCTCCCGATCCCCTATGGTGCACTCTCAGTACAATCTGCTCTGATGCCGCATA
GTTAAGCCAGTATCTGCTCCCTGCTTGTGTGTTGGAGGTCGCTGAGTAGTGCGCGAGCAAAATTTAAGCT
ACAACAAGGCAAGGCTTGACCGACAATTGCATGAAGAATCTGCTTAGGGTTAGGCGTTTTGCGCTGCTTC
GCGATGTACGGGCCAGATATACGCGTTGACATTGATTATTGACTAGTTATTAATAGTAATCAATTACGGG
GTCATTAGTTCATAGCCCATATATGGAGTTCCGCGTTACATAACTTACGGTAAATGGCCCGCCTGGCTGA
CCGCCCAACGACCCCCGCCCATTGACGTCAATAATGACGTATGTTCCCATAGTAACGCCAATAGGGACTT
TCCATTGACGTCAATGGGTGGAGTATTTACGATAAACTGCCCACTTGGCAGTACATCAAGTGTATCATAT
GCCAAGTACGCCCCCTATTGACGTCAATGACGGTAAATGGCCCGCCTGGCATTATGCCCAGTACATGACC
TTATGGGACTTTCCTACTTGGCAGTACATCTACGTATTAGTCATCGCTATTACCATGGTGATGCGGTTTT
GGCAGTACATCAATGGGCGTGGATAGCGGTTTGACTCACGGGGATTTCCAAGTCTCCACCCCATTGACGT
CAATGGGAGTTTGTTTTGGCACCAAAATCAACGGGACTTTCCAAAATGTCGTAACAACTCCGCCCCATTG
ACGCAAATGGGCGGTAGGCGTGTACGGTGGGAGGTCTATATAAGCAGAGCTCTCTGGCTAACTAGAGAAC
CCACTGCTTACTGGCTTATCGAAATTAATACGACTCACTATAGGGAGACCCAAGCTTCTCGGGCCCAATA
ATCATTTTATTTTGACTGATAGTGACCTGTTCGTTGCAACAAATTGATGAGCAATGCTTTTTTATAATGG
ACTATAAGGACCACGACGGAGACTACAAGGATCATGATATTGATTACAAAGACGATGACGATAAGATGGC
TGAGGACTGGCTGGACTGCCCGGCCCTGGGCCCTGGCTGGAAGCGCCGCGAAGTCTTTCGCAAGTCAGGG
GCCACCTGTGGACGCTCAGACACCTATTACCAGAGCCCCACAGGAGACAGGATACAGAGCAAAGTTGAGC
TGACTCGATACCTGGGCCCTGCGTGTGATCTCACCCTCTTCGACTTCAAACAAGGCATCTTGTGCTATCC
AGCCCCCAAGGCCCATCCCGTGGCGGTTGCCAGCAAGAAGCGAAAGAAGCCTTCAAGGCCAGCCAAGACT
CGGAAACGTCAGGTTGGACCCCAGAGTGGTGAGGTCAGGAAGGAGGCCCCGATCGATGGTGGCGGTGGCT
CTGGAGGTGGTGGGTCCTCCGGAGACTCTATTGGACCCCACGCTCTGAGAAATGCAATGTTCGCTCTGGA
GAGTGCTCCTAATCTCCGGGCACTGGCTGAAGTCGCAACCCAAACAGTCCGGGAACTGTCAGGTTTCGAC
CGGGTGATGCTGTACAAGTTTGCACCAGACGCAACAGGAGAGGTTATTGCCGAAGCAAGGCGCGAGGGCA
TGCAGGCTTACCTCGGGCATAGGTTTCCCGCATCCACCACCCCTGCACAAGCTAGGGCCCTCTACACAAG
ACACCTGCTCCGGCTGACCGCAGACACCAGGGCTGCAGCAGTGCCCCTCGACCCCGTGCTGAATCCCCAG
ACAAATGCTCCTACACCTCTGGGCGGAGCTGTCCTCAGAGCTACATCCCCAATGCACATGCAGTACCTGA
GGAATATGGGAGTGGGCTCCTCCCTGAGCGTCAGCGTCGTGGTCGGCGGCCAGCTGTGGGGACTGATTGT
CTGCCACCATCAGACACCCTACGTGCTGCCACCCGATCTGCGGACCACCCTGGAGTATCTGGGGAGGCTC
CTGTCCCTGCAGGTGCAGAGGAAAGAAGCCTAATAATCTAGAGGGCCCTATTCTATAGTGTCACCTAAAT
GCTAGAGCTCGCTGATCAGCCTCGACTGTGCCTTCTAGTTGCCAGCCATCTGTTGTTTGCCCCTCCCCCG
TGCCTTCCTTGACCCTGGAAGGTGCCACTCCCACTGTCCTTTCCTAATAAAATGAGGAAATTGCATCGCA
TTGTCTGAGTAGGTGTCATTCTATTCTGGGGGGTGGGGTGGGGCAGGACAGCAAGGGGGAGGATTGGGAA
GACAATAGCAGGCATGCTGGGGATGCGGTGGGCTCTATGGCTTCTGAGGCGGAAAGAACCAGCTGGGGCT
CTAGGGGGTATCCCC
[124 nt withheld, positions 2326-2449]
C
[91 nt withheld, positions 2451-2541]
A
[49 nt withheld, positions 2543-2591]
CCTTTGACGTTGGAGTCCACGTTCTTT
[37 nt withheld, positions 2619-2655]
ACCCTATCTCGGTCTATTCTTTTGATTTATAAGGGATTTTGCCGATTTCGGCCTATTGGTTAAAAAATGA
GCTGATTTAACAAAAATTTAACGCGAATTAATTCTGTGGAATGTGTGTCAGTTAGGGTGTGGAAAGTCCC
CAGGCTCCCCAGCAGGCAGAAGTATGCAAAGCATGCATCTCAATTAGTCAGCAACCAGGTGTGGAAAGTC
CCCAGGCTCCCCAGCAGGCAGAAGTATGCAAAGCATGCATCTCAATTAGTCAGCAACCATAGTCCCGCCC
CTAACTCCGCCCATCCCGCCCCTAACTCCGCCCAGTTCCGCCCATTCTCCGCCCCATGGCTGACTAATTT
TTTTTATTTATGCAGAGGCCGAGGCCGCCTCTGCCTCTGAGCTATTCCAGAAGTAGTGAGGAGGCTTTTT
TGGAGGCCTAGGCTTTTGCAAAAAGCTCCCGGGAGCTTGTATATCCATTTTCGGATCTGATCAAGAGACA
GGATGAGGATCGTTTCGCATGATTGAACAAGATGGATTGCACGCAGGTTCTCCGGCCGCTTGGGTGGAGA
GGCTATTCGGCTATGACTGGGCACAACAGACAATCGGCTGCTCTGATGCCGCCGTGTTCCGGCTGTCAGC
GCAGGGGCGCCCGGTTCTTTTTGTCAAGACCGACCTGTCCGGTGCCCTGAATGAACTGCAGGACGAGGCA
GCGCGGCTATCGTGGCTGGCCACGACGGGCGTTCCTTGCGCAGCTGTGCTCGACGTTGTCACTGAAGCGG
GAAGGGACTGGCTGCTATTGGGCGAAGTGCCGGGGCAGGATCTCCTGTCATCTCACCTTGCTCCTGCCGA
GAAAGTATCCATCATGGCTGATGCAATGCGGCGGCTGCATACGCTTGATCCGGCTACCTGCCCATTCGAC
CACCAAGCGAAACATCGCATCGAGCGAGCACGTACTCGGATGGAAGCCGGTCTTGTCGATCAGGATGATC
TGGACGAAGAGCATCAGGGGCTCGCGCCAGCCGAACTGTTCGCCAGGCTCAAGGCGCGCATGCCCGACGG
CGAGGATCTCGTCGTGACCCATGGCGATGCCTGCTTGCCGAATATCATGGTGGAAAATGGCCGCTTTTCT
GGATTCATCGACTGTGGCCGGCTGGGTGTGGCGGACCGCTATCAGGACATAGCGTTGGCTACCCGTGATA
TTGCTGAAGAGCTTGGCGGCGAATGGGCTGACCGCTTCCTCGTGCTTTACGGTATCGCCGCTCCCGATTC
GCAGCGCATCGCCTTCTATCGCCTTCTTGACGAGTTCTTCTGAGCGGGACTCTGGGGTTCGAAATGACCG
ACCAAGCGACGCCCAACCTGCCATCACGAGATTTCGATTCCACCGCCGCCTTCTATGAAAGGTTGGGCTT
CGGAATCGTTTTCCGGGACGCCGGCTGGATGATCCTCCAGCGCGGGGATCTCATGCTGGAGTTCTTCGCC
CACCCCAACTTGTTTATTGCAGCTTATAATGGTTACAAATAAAGCAATAGCATCACAAATTTCACAAATA
AAGCATTTTTTTCACTGCATTCTAGTTGTGGTTTGTCCAAACTCATCAATGTATCTTATCATGTCTGTAT
ACCGTCGACCTCTAGCTAGAGCTTGGCGTAATCATGGTCATAGCTGTTTCCTGTGTGAAATTGTTATCCG
CTCACAATTCCACACAACATACGAGCCGGAAGCATAAAGTGTAAAGCCTGGGGTGCCTAATGAGTGAGCT
AACTCACATTAATTGCGTTGCGCTCACTGCCCGCTTTCCAGTCGGGAAACCTGTCGTGCCAGCTGCATTA
ATGAATCGGCCAACGCGCGGGGAGAGGCGGTTTGCGTATTGGGCGCTCTTCCGCTTCCTCGCTCACTGAC
TCGCTGCGCTCGGTCGTTCGGCTGCGGCGAGCGGTATCAGCTCACTCAAAGGCGGTAATACGGTTATCCA
CAGAATCAGGGGATAACGCAGGAAAGAACATGTGAGCAAAAGGCCAGCAAAAGGCCAGGAACCGTAAAAA
GGCCGCGTTGCTGGCGTTTTTCCATAGGCTCCGCCCCCCTGACGAGCATCACAAAAATCGACGCTCAAGT
CAGAGGTGGCGAAACCCGACAGGACTATAAAGATACCAGGCGTTTCCCCCTGGAAGCTCCCTCGTGCGCT
CTCCTGTTCCGACCCTGCCGCTTACCGGATACCTGTCCGCCTTTCTCCCTTCGGGAAGCGTGGCGCTTTC
TCATAGCTCACGCTGTAGGTATCTCAGTTCGGTGTAGGTCGTTCGCTCCAAGCTGGGCTGTGTGCACGAA
CCCCCCGTTCAGCCCGACCGCTGCGCCTTATCCGGTAACTATCGTCTTGAGTCCAACCCGGTAAGACACG
ACTTATCGCCACTGGCAGCAGCCACTGGTAACAGGATTAGCAGAGCGAGGTATGTAGGCGGTGCTACAGA
GTTCTTGAAGTGGTGGCCTAACTACGGCTACACTAGAAGAACAGTATTTGGTATCTGCGCTCTGCTGAAG
CCAGTTACCTTCGGAAAAAGAGTTGGTAGCTCTTGATCCGGCAAACAAACCACCGCTGGTAGCGGTGGTT
TTTTTGTTTGCAAGCAGCAGATTACGCGCAGAAAAAAAGGATCTCAAGAAGATCCTTTGATCTTTTCTAC
GGGGTCTGACGCTCAGTGGAACGAAAACTCACGTTAAGGGATTTTGGTCATGAGATTATCAAAAAGGATC
TTCACCTAGATCCTTTTAAATTAAAAATGAAGTTTTAAATCAATCTAAAGTATATATGAGTAAACTTGGT
CTGACAGTTACCAATGCTTAATCAGTGAGGCACCTATCTCAGCGATCTGTCTATTTCGTTCATCCATAGT
TGCCTGACTCCCCGTCGTGTAGATAACTACGATACGGGAGGGCTTACCATCTGGCCCCAGTGCTGCAATG
ATACCGCGAGACCCACGCTCACCGGCTCCAGATTTATCAGCAATAAACCAGCCAGCCGGAAGGGCCGAGC
GCAGAAGTGGTCCTGCAACTTTATCCGCCTCCATCCAGTCTATTAATTGTTGCCGGGAAGCTAGAGTAAG
TAGTTCGCCAGTTAATAGTTTGCGCAACGTTGTTGCCATTGCTACAGGCATCGTGGTGTCACGCTCGTCG
TTTGGTATGGCTTCATTCAGCTCCGGTTCCCAACGATCAAGGCGAGTTACATGATCCCCCATGTTGTGCA
AAAAAGCGGTTAGCTCCTTCGGTCCTCCGATCGTTGTCAGAAGTAAGTTGGCCGCAGTGTTATCACTCAT
GGTTATGGCAGCACTGCATAATTCTCTTACTGTCATGCCATCCGTAAGATGCTTTTCTGTGACTGGTGAG
TACTCAACCAAGTCATTCTGAGAATAGTGTATGCGGCGACCGAGTTGCTCTTGCCCGGCGTCAATACGGG
ATAATACCGCGCCACATAGCAGAACTTTAAAAGTGCTCATCATTGGAAAACGTTCTTCGGGGCGAAAACT
CTCAAGGATCTTACCGCTGTTGAGATCCAGTTCGATGTAACCCACTCGTGCACCCAACTGATCTTCAGCA
TCTTTTACTTTCACCAGCGTTTCTGGGTGAGCAAAAACAGGAAGGCAAAATGCCGCAAAAAAGGGAATAA
GGGCGACACGGAAATGTTGAATACTCATACTCTTCCTTTTTCAATATTATTGAAGCATTTATCAGGGTTA
TTGTCTCATGAGCGGATACATATTTGAATGTATTTAGAAAAATAAACAAATAGGGGTTCCGCGCACATTT
CCCCGAAAAGTGCCACCTGAC
